Addgene plasmid #176920: pcDNA3.1(+)_Granulin 2+linker3
Purpose: express Granulin 2 with linker 3 in mammalian cells
Depositing lab: Thomas Kukar. Depositing organization: Emory University. Publication: Intracellular Proteolysis of Progranulin Generates Stable, Lysosomal Granulins that Are Haploinsufficient in Patients with Frontotemporal Dementia Caused by GRN Mutations. Holler CJ, Taylor G, Deng Q, Kukar T. eNeuro. 2017 Aug 18;4(4). pii: eN-NWR-0100-17. doi: 10.1523/ENEURO.0100-17.2017. eCollection 2017 Jul-Aug. PubMed 28828399.
Backbone
  Vector backbone: pcDNA3.1(+)
  Vector type: Mammalian Expression
  Selectable markers: Neomycin (select with G418)
Growth in bacteria
  Bacterial resistance: Ampicillin, 100 μg/mL
  Growth temperature: 37°C
  Growth strain: DH5alpha
  Copy number: High Copy
Gene/Insert
  Gene/Insert name: Granulin 2+linker3 (alt name: GRN)
  Species: H. sapiens (human)
  Entrez Gene: GRN (a.k.a. CLN11, FTD2, GEP, GP88, PCDGF, PEPI, PGRN)
  Tag / fusion protein: Twin-Strep and FLAG tags encoded after Signal Peptide (N terminal on insert)
Terms and licenses: Academic/Nonprofit Terms; Industry Terms: Not Available to Industry
How to cite: pcDNA3.1(+)_Granulin 2+linker3 was a gift from Thomas Kukar (Addgene plasmid # 176920 ; http://n2t.net/addgene:176920 ; RRID:Addgene_176920)
