[The description below was written by a language model from this plasmid's Addgene catalogue record and pLannotate feature annotations shown in this document.]
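Description:
pcDNA3.1(+)_Granulin 2+linker3 is a 5,792 nt mammalian expression plasmid built on the pcDNA3.1(+) backbone to produce a single granulin domain of human progranulin (GRN), Granulin 2, together with the adjacent linker 3 region. It is maintained in E. coli through a high-copy ColE1/pUC-type origin and an ampicillin resistance gene (β-lactamase) driven by its own promoter. An f1 origin is also present, which permits single-stranded DNA production. For selection in mammalian cells the backbone carries a neomycin phosphotransferase cassette under the SV40 enhancer/early promoter, terminated by the SV40 poly(A) signal, which allows G418 selection of stable transfectants.

The expression cassette uses the human cytomegalovirus immediate early enhancer and promoter, followed by a T7 promoter upstream of the insert, and ends with the bovine growth hormone polyadenylation signal. The annotated coding region is a roughly 420 nt GRN fragment. According to the catalogue entry, Twin-Strep and FLAG tags are encoded immediately after the signal peptide, so the protein should enter the secretory pathway and keep its N-terminal tags for detection or affinity purification. The tags themselves were not picked out as separate features in the automated annotation. Several short hits in the table (a truncated HIV-1 LTR fragment, ble and lacI fragments, a bom fragment, lac promoter/operator remnants) appear to be backbone remnants or incidental matches rather than functional elements.

The construct is intended for expressing this individual granulin-plus-linker fragment in mammalian cells. The associated publication concerns intracellular processing of progranulin into stable lysosomal granulins and their deficiency in frontotemporal dementia caused by GRN mutations.
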