Features (pLannotate 1.2.2; 20 found; start..end, strand, type, name):
     71..123     -  misc_feature   bom (fragment): basis of mobility region from pBR322
    278..657     +  enhancer       CMV enhancer: human cytomegalovirus immediate early enhancer
    658..861     +  promoter       CMV promoter: human cytomegalovirus (CMV) immediate early promoter
    857..890     +  LTR            5' LTR (truncated) (fragment): truncated 5' long terminal repeat (LTR) from HIV-1
    906..924     +  promoter       T7 promoter: promoter for bacteriophage T7 RNA polymerase
    966..1385    +  CDS            GRN (fragment): GRN_HUMAN - Experimental evidence at protein level: Swiss-Prot protein existence level 1. [Granulin-7]: Stabilizes CTSD through interaction with CTSD leading to maintain its aspartic-type peptidase activity. From Homo sapiens (Human).
   1432..1656    +  polyA_signal   bGH poly(A) signal: bovine growth hormone polyadenylation signal
   1660..1681    +  promoter       SV40 promoter (fragment): SV40 enhancer and early promoter
   1702..2130    +  rep_origin     f1 ori (sequence partly withheld): f1 bacteriophage origin of replication; arrow indicates direction of (+) strand synthesis
   2144..2473    +  promoter       SV40 promoter: SV40 enhancer and early promoter
   2540..3331    +  CDS            neo: KKA2_KLEPN - Also known as kan, nptII. Experimental evidence at protein level: Swiss-Prot protein existence level 1. Resistance to kanamycin, neomycin, paromomycin, ribostamycin, butirosin and gentamicin B. From Klebsiella pneumoniae.
   3355..3513    +  CDS            ble (fragment): BLE_KLEPN - Experimental evidence at protein level: Swiss-Prot protein existence level 1. Binding protein with a strong affinity to the bleomycin family of antibiotics. Binds to CL990; an antimitotic-antibiotic compound. From Klebsiella pneumoniae.
   3508..3629    +  polyA_signal   SV40 poly(A) signal: SV40 polyadenylation signal
   3702..3718    -  protein_bind   lac operator: The lac repressor binds to the lac operator to inhibit transcription in E. coli. This inhibition can be relieved by adding lactose or isopropyl-β-D-thiogalactopyranoside (IPTG). lac repressor encoded by lacI
   3726..3756    -  promoter       lac promoter: promoter for the E. coli lac operon
   3771..3792    -  protein_bind   CAP binding site: CAP binding activates transcription in the presence of cAMP. E. coli catabolite activator protein
   3805..3897    -  CDS            lacI (fragment): lac repressor; lacI; The lac repressor binds to the lac operator to inhibit transcription in E. coli. This inhibition can be relieved by adding lactose or isopropyl-β-D-thiogalactopyranoside (IPTG).
   4080..4668    -  rep_origin     ori: high-copy-number ColE1/pMB1/pBR322/pUC origin of replication
   4839..5699    -  CDS            AmpR: β-lactamase; bla; confers resistance to ampicillin, carbenicillin, and related antibiotics
   5700..12      -  promoter       AmpR promoter (across the origin): bla
>Addgene plasmid #176920 | pcDNA3.1(+)_Granulin 2+linker3 | addgene full sequence | sequence record 362537 | Addgene NGS Result
AGGGGTTCCGCGCACATTTCCCCGAAAAGTGCCACCTGACGTCGACGGATCGGGAGATCTCCCGATCCCC
TATGGTGCACTCTCAGTACAATCTGCTCTGATGCCGCATAGTTAAGCCAGTATCTGCTCCCTGCTTGTGT
GTTGGAGGTCGCTGAGTAGTGCGCGAGCAAAATTTAAGCTACAACAAGGCAAGGCTTGACCGACAATTGC
ATGAAGAATCTGCTTAGGGTTAGGCGTTTTGCGCTGCTTCGCGATGTACGGGCCAGATATACGCGTTGAC
ATTGATTATTGACTAGTTATTAATAGTAATCAATTACGGGGTCATTAGTTCATAGCCCATATATGGAGTT
CCGCGTTACATAACTTACGGTAAATGGCCCGCCTGGCTGACCGCCCAACGACCCCCGCCCATTGACGTCA
ATAATGACGTATGTTCCCATAGTAACGCCAATAGGGACTTTCCATTGACGTCAATGGGTGGAGTATTTAC
GGTAAACTGCCCACTTGGCAGTACATCAAGTGTATCATATGCCAAGTACGCCCCCTATTGACGTCAATGA
CGGTAAATGGCCCGCCTGGCATTATGCCCAGTACATGACCTTATGGGACTTTCCTACTTGGCAGTACATC
TACGTATTAGTCATCGCTATTACCATGGTGATGCGGTTTTGGCAGTACATCAATGGGCGTGGATAGCGGT
TTGACTCACGGGGATTTCCAAGTCTCCACCCCATTGACGTCAATGGGAGTTTGTTTTGGCACCAAAATCA
ACGGGACTTTCCAAAATGTCGTAACAACTCCGCCCCATTGACGCAAATGGGCGGTAGGCGTGTACGGTGG
GAGGTCTATATAAGCAGAGCTCTCTGGCTAACTAGAGAACCCACTGCTTACTGGCTTATCGAAATTAATA
CGACTCACTATAGGGAGACCCAAGCTGGCTAGCGTTTAAACTTAAGCTTGCCACCATGTGGACCCTGGTG
TCCTGGGTCGCACTGACAGCAGGACTGGTGGCTGGATCTGCATGGAGTCACCCCCAGTTCGAGAAGGGAG
GAGGATCCGGAGGAGGATCAGGAGGGAGCGCATGGTCCCATCCTCAGTTTGAAAAAGGCGCCTCTGACTA
CAAGGACGATGACGATAAAGCTATCCAGTGCCCTGACTCTCAGTTCGAGTGTCCAGACTTCAGCACATGC
TGCGTGATGGTCGATGGATCATGGGGCTGCTGTCCCATGCCTCAGGCCAGCTGCTGTGAAGACAGGGTGC
ACTGCTGTCCACATGGCGCCTTCTGCGATCTGGTCCACACTCGGTGTATTACCCCAACAGGGACTCATCC
CCTGGCCAAGAAACTGCCAGCTCAGCGAACCAACAGAGCAGTGGCTCTGAGCTCCTGACTCGAGTCTAGA
GGGCCCGTTTAAACCCGCTGATCAGCCTCGACTGTGCCTTCTAGTTGCCAGCCATCTGTTGTTTGCCCCT
CCCCCGTGCCTTCCTTGACCCTGGAAGGTGCCACTCCCACTGTCCTTTCCTAATAAAATGAGGAAATTGC
ATCGCATTGTCTGAGTAGGTGTCATTCTATTCTGGGGGGTGGGGTGGGGCAGGACAGCAAGGGGGAGGAT
TGGGAAGACAATAGCAGGCATGCTGGGGATGCGGTGGGCTCTATGGCTTCTGAGGCGGAAAGAACCAGCT
GGGGCTCTAGGGGGTATCCCC
[104 nt withheld, positions 1702-1805]
ACTTCCTTTCTCGCCACGTTC
[91 nt withheld, positions 1827-1917]
A
[49 nt withheld, positions 1919-1967]
CCTTTGACGTTGGAGTCCACGTTCTTT
[37 nt withheld, positions 1995-2031]
ACCCTATCTCGGTCTATTCTTTTGATTTATAAGGGATTTTGCCGATTTCGGCCTATTGGTTAAAAAATGA
GCTGATTTAACAAAAATTTAACGCGAATTAATTCTGTGGAATGTGTGTCAGTTAGGGTGTGGAAAGTCCC
CAGGCTCCCCAGCAGGCAGAAGTATGCAAAGCATGCATCTCAATTAGTCAGCAACCAGGTGTGGAAAGTC
CCCAGGCTCCCCAGCAGGCAGAAGTATGCAAAGCATGCATCTCAATTAGTCAGCAACCATAGTCCCGCCC
CTAACTCCGCCCATCCCGCCCCTAACTCCGCCCAGTTCCGCCCATTCTCCGCCCCATGGCTGACTAATTT
TTTTTATTTATGCAGAGGCCGAGGCCGCCTCTGCCTCTGAGCTATTCCAGAAGTAGTGAGGAGGCTTTTT
TGGAGGCCTAGGCTTTTGCAAAAAGCTCCCGGGAGCTTGTATATCCATTTTCGGATCTGATCAAGAGACA
GGATGAGGATCGTTTCGCATGATTGAACAAGATGGATTGCACGCAGGTTCTCCGGCCGCTTGGGTGGAGA
GGCTATTCGGCTATGACTGGGCACAACAGACAATCGGCTGCTCTGATGCCGCCGTGTTCCGGCTGTCAGC
GCAGGGGCGCCCGGTTCTTTTTGTCAAGACCGACCTGTCCGGTGCCCTGAATGAACTGCAGGACGAGGCA
GCGCGGCTATCGTGGCTGGCCACGACGGGCGTTCCTTGCGCAGCTGTGCTCGACGTTGTCACTGAAGCGG
GAAGGGACTGGCTGCTATTGGGCGAAGTGCCGGGGCAGGATCTCCTGTCATCTCACCTTGCTCCTGCCGA
GAAAGTATCCATCATGGCTGATGCAATGCGGCGGCTGCATACGCTTGATCCGGCTACCTGCCCATTCGAC
CACCAAGCGAAACATCGCATCGAGCGAGCACGTACTCGGATGGAAGCCGGTCTTGTCGATCAGGATGATC
TGGACGAAGAGCATCAGGGGCTCGCGCCAGCCGAACTGTTCGCCAGGCTCAAGGCGCGCATGCCCGACGG
CGAGGATCTCGTCGTGACCCATGGCGATGCCTGCTTGCCGAATATCATGGTGGAAAATGGCCGCTTTTCT
GGATTCATCGACTGTGGCCGGCTGGGTGTGGCGGACCGCTATCAGGACATAGCGTTGGCTACCCGTGATA
TTGCTGAAGAGCTTGGCGGCGAATGGGCTGACCGCTTCCTCGTGCTTTACGGTATCGCCGCTCCCGATTC
GCAGCGCATCGCCTTCTATCGCCTTCTTGACGAGTTCTTCTGAGCGGGACTCTGGGGTTCGAAATGACCG
ACCAAGCGACGCCCAACCTGCCATCACGAGATTTCGATTCCACCGCCGCCTTCTATGAAAGGTTGGGCTT
CGGAATCGTTTTCCGGGACGCCGGCTGGATGATCCTCCAGCGCGGGGATCTCATGCTGGAGTTCTTCGCC
CACCCCAACTTGTTTATTGCAGCTTATAATGGTTACAAATAAAGCAATAGCATCACAAATTTCACAAATA
AAGCATTTTTTTCACTGCATTCTAGTTGTGGTTTGTCCAAACTCATCAATGTATCTTATCATGTCTGTAT
ACCGTCGACCTCTAGCTAGAGCTTGGCGTAATCATGGTCATAGCTGTTTCCTGTGTGAAATTGTTATCCG
CTCACAATTCCACACAACATACGAGCCGGAAGCATAAAGTGTAAAGCCTGGGGTGCCTAATGAGTGAGCT
AACTCACATTAATTGCGTTGCGCTCACTGCCCGCTTTCCAGTCGGGAAACCTGTCGTGCCAGCTGCATTA
ATGAATCGGCCAACGCGCGGGGAGAGGCGGTTTGCGTATTGGGCGCTCTTCCGCTTCCTCGCTCACTGAC
TCGCTGCGCTCGGTCGTTCGGCTGCGGCGAGCGGTATCAGCTCACTCAAAGGCGGTAATACGGTTATCCA
CAGAATCAGGGGATAACGCAGGAAAGAACATGTGAGCAAAAGGCCAGCAAAAGGCCAGGAACCGTAAAAA
GGCCGCGTTGCTGGCGTTTTTCCATAGGCTCCGCCCCCCTGACGAGCATCACAAAAATCGACGCTCAAGT
CAGAGGTGGCGAAACCCGACAGGACTATAAAGATACCAGGCGTTTCCCCCTGGAAGCTCCCTCGTGCGCT
CTCCTGTTCCGACCCTGCCGCTTACCGGATACCTGTCCGCCTTTCTCCCTTCGGGAAGCGTGGCGCTTTC
TCATAGCTCACGCTGTAGGTATCTCAGTTCGGTGTAGGTCGTTCGCTCCAAGCTGGGCTGTGTGCACGAA
CCCCCCGTTCAGCCCGACCGCTGCGCCTTATCCGGTAACTATCGTCTTGAGTCCAACCCGGTAAGACACG
ACTTATCGCCACTGGCAGCAGCCACTGGTAACAGGATTAGCAGAGCGAGGTATGTAGGCGGTGCTACAGA
GTTCTTGAAGTGGTGGCCTAACTACGGCTACACTAGAAGAACAGTATTTGGTATCTGCGCTCTGCTGAAG
CCAGTTACCTTCGGAAAAAGAGTTGGTAGCTCTTGATCCGGCAAACAAACCACCGCTGGTAGCGGTGGTT
TTTTTGTTTGCAAGCAGCAGATTACGCGCAGAAAAAAAGGATCTCAAGAAGATCCTTTGATCTTTTCTAC
GGGGTCTGACGCTCAGTGGAACGAAAACTCACGTTAAGGGATTTTGGTCATGAGATTATCAAAAAGGATC
TTCACCTAGATCCTTTTAAATTAAAAATGAAGTTTTAAATCAATCTAAAGTATATATGAGTAAACTTGGT
CTGACAGTTACCAATGCTTAATCAGTGAGGCACCTATCTCAGCGATCTGTCTATTTCGTTCATCCATAGT
TGCCTGACTCCCCGTCGTGTAGATAACTACGATACGGGAGGGCTTACCATCTGGCCCCAGTGCTGCAATG
ATACCGCGAGACCCACGCTCACCGGCTCCAGATTTATCAGCAATAAACCAGCCAGCCGGAAGGGCCGAGC
GCAGAAGTGGTCCTGCAACTTTATCCGCCTCCATCCAGTCTATTAATTGTTGCCGGGAAGCTAGAGTAAG
TAGTTCGCCAGTTAATAGTTTGCGCAACGTTGTTGCCATTGCTACAGGCATCGTGGTGTCACGCTCGTCG
TTTGGTATGGCTTCATTCAGCTCCGGTTCCCAACGATCAAGGCGAGTTACATGATCCCCCATGTTGTGCA
AAAAAGCGGTTAGCTCCTTCGGTCCTCCGATCGTTGTCAGAAGTAAGTTGGCCGCAGTGTTATCACTCAT
GGTTATGGCAGCACTGCATAATTCTCTTACTGTCATGCCATCCGTAAGATGCTTTTCTGTGACTGGTGAG
TACTCAACCAAGTCATTCTGAGAATAGTGTATGCGGCGACCGAGTTGCTCTTGCCCGGCGTCAATACGGG
ATAATACCGCGCCACATAGCAGAACTTTAAAAGTGCTCATCATTGGAAAACGTTCTTCGGGGCGAAAACT
CTCAAGGATCTTACCGCTGTTGAGATCCAGTTCGATGTAACCCACTCGTGCACCCAACTGATCTTCAGCA
TCTTTTACTTTCACCAGCGTTTCTGGGTGAGCAAAAACAGGAAGGCAAAATGCCGCAAAAAAGGGAATAA
GGGCGACACGGAAATGTTGAATACTCATACTCTTCCTTTTTCAATATTATTGAAGCATTTATCAGGGTTA
TTGTCTCATGAGCGGATACATATTTGAATGTATTTAGAAAAATAAACAAAT
